Addgene plasmid #72890: pT7-gRNA_zebrafish_mmp21
Purpose: plasmid to generate guideRNA against mmp21 gene in zebrafish
Depositing lab: Nicholas Katsanis. Depositing organization: Duke University. Publication: A human laterality disorder caused by a homozygous deleterious mutation in MMP21. Perles Z, Moon S, Ta-Shma A, Yaacov B, Francescatto L, Edvardson S, Rein AJ, Elpeleg O, Katsanis N. J Med Genet. 2015 Dec;52(12):840-7. doi: 10.1136/jmedgenet-2015-103336. Epub 2015 Oct 1. PubMed 26429889.
Backbone
  Vector backbone: pT7-gRNA
  Vector type: CRISPR
Growth in bacteria
  Bacterial resistance: Ampicillin, 100 μg/mL
  Growth temperature: 37°C
  Growth strain: DH5alpha
  Copy number: High Copy
Gene/Insert
  Gene/Insert name: zebrafish mmp21 (alt name: martix metallopeptidase 21)
  gRNA/shRNA sequence: CGGAGCTGATCACTGACA
  Species: D. rerio (zebrafish)
  GenBank ID: ENSDART00000114949
  Entrez Gene: mmp21 (a.k.a. MMP-21)
  Promoter: T7 RNA pol
  Cloning method: Restriction Enzyme; 5′ cloning site BsmBI (destroyed during cloning); 3′ cloning site BsmBI (destroyed during cloning)
  Sequencing primers: 5′ M13 Forward; 3′ M13 Reverse
Terms and licenses: Academic/Nonprofit Terms; Industry Terms: Not Available to Industry
How to cite: pT7-gRNA_zebrafish_mmp21 was a gift from Nicholas Katsanis (Addgene plasmid # 72890 ; http://n2t.net/addgene:72890 ; RRID:Addgene_72890)
