[The description below was written by a language model from this plasmid's Addgene catalogue record and pLannotate feature annotations shown in this document.]
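Description:
pT7-gRNA_zebrafish_mmp21 is a small (about 2.5 kb) CRISPR guide RNA template plasmid built on the pT7-gRNA backbone, a pUC-type cloning vector. It is propagated in E. coli as a high-copy plasmid through a ColE1/pMB1-family origin of replication and is selected with ampicillin via a β-lactamase (AmpR) gene under its own promoter. Remnants of the pUC cloning region are also annotated, including fragments of lacZα, the multiple cloning site and lacI, together with the lac promoter, lac operator and CAP binding site. These are backbone carry-overs rather than functional parts of the payload.

The payload is a single guide RNA cassette. A bacteriophage T7 RNA polymerase promoter lies a short distance upstream of the Streptococcus pyogenes Cas9 gRNA scaffold, on the same strand. The gap between them holds a targeting spacer directed against the zebrafish (Danio rerio) mmp21 gene, which encodes matrix metallopeptidase 21. The spacer was inserted between two BsmBI sites, a type IIS cloning step that destroys both sites and joins the spacer directly to the scaffold. The plasmid contains no Cas9 gene and no eukaryotic promoter, so it is not an expression vector for cells. It serves instead as a template for T7 transcription of the guide RNA, as its stated purpose of generating guide RNA against mmp21 indicates. The guide would then need to be combined with separately supplied Cas9 to disrupt mmp21 in zebrafish. The associated publication concerns a human laterality disorder caused by MMP21 mutation, which suggests the guide was used to model loss of this gene in fish.
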