Features (pLannotate 1.2.2; 12 found; start..end, strand, type, name):
     58..215     -  CDS            lacZα (fragment): LacZα fragment of β-galactosidase; lacZ fragment
    212..238     +  misc_feature   MCS (fragment): pUC18/19 multiple cloning site
    239..314     -  misc_RNA       gRNA scaffold: guide RNA scaffold for the Streptococcus pyogenes CRISPR/Cas9 system
    333..351     -  promoter       T7 promoter: promoter for bacteriophage T7 RNA polymerase
    399..415     -  protein_bind   lac operator: The lac repressor binds to the lac operator to inhibit transcription in E. coli. This inhibition can be relieved by adding lactose or isopropyl-β-D-thiogalactopyranoside (IPTG). lac repressor encoded by lacI
    423..453     -  promoter       lac promoter: promoter for the E. coli lac operon
    468..489     -  protein_bind   CAP binding site: CAP binding activates transcription in the presence of cAMP. E. coli catabolite activator protein
    502..594     -  CDS            lacI (fragment): lac repressor; lacI; The lac repressor binds to the lac operator to inhibit transcription in E. coli. This inhibition can be relieved by adding lactose or isopropyl-β-D-thiogalactopyranoside (IPTG).
    777..1365    -  rep_origin     ori: high-copy-number ColE1/pMB1/pBR322/pUC origin of replication
   1536..2396    -  CDS            AmpR: β-lactamase; bla; confers resistance to ampicillin, carbenicillin, and related antibiotics
   2397..2501    -  promoter       AmpR promoter: bla
   2522..52      +  misc_feature   bom (fragment) (across the origin): basis of mobility region from pBR322
>Addgene plasmid #72890 | pT7-gRNA_zebrafish_mmp21 | addgene full sequence | sequence record 137590 | Addgene assembled full plasmid sequence
TATGCGGTGTGAAATACCGCACAGATGCGTAAGGAGAAAATACCGCATCAGGCGCCATTCGCCATTCAGG
CTGCGCAACTGTTGGGAAGGGCGATCGGTGCGGGCCTCTTCGCTATTACGCCAGCTGGCGAAAGGGGGAT
GTGCTGCAAGGCGATTAAGTTGGGTAACGCCAGGGTTTTCCCAGTCACGACGTTGTAAAACGACGGCCAG
TGAATTCGAGCTCGGTACCCGGGGATCCGCACCGACTCGGTGCCACTTTTTCAAGTTGATAACGGACTAG
CCTTATTTTAACTTGCTATTTCTAGCTCTAAAACTGTCAGTGATCAGCTCCGCCTATAGTGAGTCGTATT
AATTTCAAGCTTGGCGTAATCATGGTCATAGCTGTTTCCTGTGTGAAATTGTTATCCGCTCACAATTCCA
CACAACATACGAGCCGGAAGCATAAAGTGTAAAGCCTGGGGTGCCTAATGAGTGAGCTAACTCACATTAA
TTGCGTTGCGCTCACTGCCCGCTTTCCAGTCGGGAAACCTGTCGTGCCAGCTGCATTAATGAATCGGCCA
ACGCGCGGGGAGAGGCGGTTTGCGTATTGGGCGCTCTTCCGCTTCCTCGCTCACTGACTCGCTGCGCTCG
GTCGTTCGGCTGCGGCGAGCGGTATCAGCTCACTCAAAGGCGGTAATACGGTTATCCACAGAATCAGGGG
ATAACGCAGGAAAGAACATGTGAGCAAAAGGCCAGCAAAAGGCCAGGAACCGTAAAAAGGCCGCGTTGCT
GGCGTTTTTCCATAGGCTCCGCCCCCCTGACGAGCATCACAAAAATCGACGCTCAAGTCAGAGGTGGCGA
AACCCGACAGGACTATAAAGATACCAGGCGTTTCCCCCTGGAAGCTCCCTCGTGCGCTCTCCTGTTCCGA
CCCTGCCGCTTACCGGATACCTGTCCGCCTTTCTCCCTTCGGGAAGCGTGGCGCTTTCTCATAGCTCACG
CTGTAGGTATCTCAGTTCGGTGTAGGTCGTTCGCTCCAAGCTGGGCTGTGTGCACGAACCCCCCGTTCAG
CCCGACCGCTGCGCCTTATCCGGTAACTATCGTCTTGAGTCCAACCCGGTAAGACACGACTTATCGCCAC
TGGCAGCAGCCACTGGTAACAGGATTAGCAGAGCGAGGTATGTAGGCGGTGCTACAGAGTTCTTGAAGTG
GTGGCCTAACTACGGCTACACTAGAAGAACAGTATTTGGTATCTGCGCTCTGCTGAAGCCAGTTACCTTC
GGAAAAAGAGTTGGTAGCTCTTGATCCGGCAAACAAACCACCGCTGGTAGCGGTGGTTTTTTTGTTTGCA
AGCAGCAGATTACGCGCAGAAAAAAAGGATCTCAAGAAGATCCTTTGATCTTTTCTACGGGGTCTGACGC
TCAGTGGAACGAAAACTCACGTTAAGGGATTTTGGTCATGAGATTATCAAAAAGGATCTTCACCTAGATC
CTTTTAAATTAAAAATGAAGTTTTAAATCAATCTAAAGTATATATGAGTAAACTTGGTCTGACAGTTACC
AATGCTTAATCAGTGAGGCACCTATCTCAGCGATCTGTCTATTTCGTTCATCCATAGTTGCCTGACTCCC
CGTCGTGTAGATAACTACGATACGGGAGGGCTTACCATCTGGCCCCAGTGCTGCAATGATACCGCGAGAC
CCACGCTCACCGGCTCCAGATTTATCAGCAATAAACCAGCCAGCCGGAAGGGCCGAGCGCAGAAGTGGTC
CTGCAACTTTATCCGCCTCCATCCAGTCTATTAATTGTTGCCGGGAAGCTAGAGTAAGTAGTTCGCCAGT
TAATAGTTTGCGCAACGTTGTTGCCATTGCTACAGGCATCGTGGTGTCACGCTCGTCGTTTGGTATGGCT
TCATTCAGCTCCGGTTCCCAACGATCAAGGCGAGTTACATGATCCCCCATGTTGTGCAAAAAAGCGGTTA
GCTCCTTCGGTCCTCCGATCGTTGTCAGAAGTAAGTTGGCCGCAGTGTTATCACTCATGGTTATGGCAGC
ACTGCATAATTCTCTTACTGTCATGCCATCCGTAAGATGCTTTTCTGTGACTGGTGAGTACTCAACCAAG
TCATTCTGAGAATAGTGTATGCGGCGACCGAGTTGCTCTTGCCCGGCGTCAATACGGGATAATACCGCGC
CACATAGCAGAACTTTAAAAGTGCTCATCATTGGAAAACGTTCTTCGGGGCGAAAACTCTCAAGGATCTT
ACCGCTGTTGAGATCCAGTTCGATGTAACCCACTCGTGCACCCAACTGATCTTCAGCATCTTTTACTTTC
ACCAGCGTTTCTGGGTGAGCAAAAACAGGAAGGCAAAATGCCGCAAAAAAGGGAATAAGGGCGACACGGA
AATGTTGAATACTCATACTCTTCCTTTTTCAATATTATTGAAGCATTTATCAGGGTTATTGTCTCATGAG
CGGATACATATTTGAATGTATTTAGAAAAATAAACAAATAGGGGTTCCGCGCACATTTCCCCGAAAAGTG
CCACCT
