>Addgene plasmid #72890 | pT7-gRNA_zebrafish_mmp21 | addgene partial sequence | sequence record 137588 | M13-F20 5'-TGTAAAACGACGGCCAGT-3'
GGGATCCGCACCGACTCGGTGCCACTTTTTCAAGTTGATAACGGACTAGCCTTATTTTAACTTGCTATTT
CTAGCTCTAAAACTGTCAGTGATCAGCTCCGCCTATAGTGAGTCGTATTAATTTCAAGCTTGGCGTAATC
ATGGTCATAGCTGTTTCCTGTGTGAAATTGTTATCCGCTCACAATTCCACACAACATACGAGCCGGAAGC
ATAAAGTGTAAAGCCTGGGGTGCCTAATGAGTGAGCTAACTCACATTAATTGCGTTGCGCTCACTGCCCG
CTTTCCAGTCGGGAAACCTGTCGTGCCAGCTGCATTAATGAATCGGCCAACGCGCGGGGAGAGGCGGTTT
GCGTATTGGGCGCTCTTCCGCTTCCTCGCTCACTGACTCGCTGCGCTCGGTCGTTCGGCTGCGGCGAGCG
GTATCAGCTCACTCAAAGGCGGTAATACGGTTATCCACAGAATCAGGGGATAACGCAGGAAAGAACATGT
GAGCAAAAGGCCAGCAAAAGGCCAGGAACCGTAAAAAGGCCGCGTTGCTGGCGTTTTTCCATAGGCTCCG
CCCCCCTGACGAGCATCACAAAAATCGACGCTCAAGTCAGAGGTGGCGAAACCCGACAGGACTATAAAGA
TACCAGGCGTTTCCCCCTGGAAGCTCCCTCGTGCGCTCTCCTGTTCCGACCCTGCCGCTTACCGGATACC
TGTCCGCCTTTCTCCCTTCGGGAAGCGTGGCGCTTTCTCATAGCTCACGCTGTAGGTATCTCAGTTCGGT
GTAGGTCGTTCGCTCCAAGCTGGGCTGTGTGCACGAACCCCCCGTTCAGCCCGACCGCTGCGCCTTATCC
GGTAACTATCGTCTTGAGTCCAACCCGGTAAGACACGACTTATCGCCACTGGCAGCAGCCACTGGTAACA
GGATTAGCAGAGCGAGGTATGTAGGCGGTGCTACAGAGTTCTTGAAGTGGTGGCCTAACTACGGCTACAC
TAGAAGAACAGTATTTGGTATCTGCGCTCTGCTGAAGCCAGTTACCTTCGGAAAAAGAGTTGGTAGCTCT
TGATCCGGCAAACAAACCACCGCTGGTAGCGGTGGTTTTT
