>Addgene plasmid #72890 | pT7-gRNA_zebrafish_mmp21 | addgene partial sequence | sequence record 137589 | M13-Rev 5'-CAGGAAACAGCTATGACC-3'
TGAATTAATACGACTCACTATAGGCGGAGCTGATCACTGACAGTTTTAGAGCTAGAAATAGCAAGTTAAA
ATAAGGCTAGTCCGTTATCAACTTGAAAAAGTGGCACCGAGTCGGTGCGGATCCCCGGGTACCGAGCTCG
AATTCACTGGCCGTCGTTTTACAACGTCGTGACTGGGAAAACCCTGGCGTTACCCAACTTAATCGCCTTG
CAGCACATCCCCCTTTCGCCAGCTGGCGTAATAGCGAAGAGGCCCGCACCGATCGCCCTTCCCAACAGTT
GCGCAGCCTGAATGGCGAATGGCGCCTGATGCGGTATTTTCTCCTTACGCATCTGTGCGGTATTTCACAC
CGCATAAGGTGGCACTTTTCGGGGAAATGTGCGCGGAACCCCTATTTGTTTATTTTTCTAAATACATTCA
AATATGTATCCGCTCATGAGACAATAACCCTGATAAATGCTTCAATAATATTGAAAAAGGAAGAGTATGA
GTATTCAACATTTCCGTGTCGCCCTTATTCCCTTTTTTGCGGCATTTTGCCTTCCTGTTTTTGCTCACCC
AGAAACGCTGGTGAAAGTAAAAGATGCTGAAGATCAGTTGGGTGCACGAGTGGGTTACATCGAACTGGAT
CTCAACAGCGGTAAGATCCTTGAGAGTTTTCGCCCCGAAGAACGTTTTCCAATGATGAGCACTTTTAAAG
TTCTGCTATGTGGCGCGGTATTATCCCGTATTGACGCCGGGCAAGAGCAACTCGGTCGCCGCATACACTA
TTCTCAGAATGACTTGGTTGAGTACTCACCAGTCACAGAAAAGCATCTTACGGATGGCATGACAGTAAGA
GAATTATGCAGTGCTGCCATAACCATGAGTGATAACACTGCGGCCAACTTACTTCTGACAACGATCGGAG
GACCGAAGGAGCTAACCGCTTTTT
